Addgene plasmid #201449: pPB-Neo-COVGT4-d2EGFP
Purpose: Fluorescent reporter for genetic tracing of epithelial cell SARS-CoV2 response.
Depositing lab: Gaetano Gargiulo. Depositing organization: Max-Delbrueck-Centrum fuer Molekulare Medizin (MDC). Publication: Pharmacological modulators of epithelial immunity uncovered by synthetic genetic tracing of SARS-CoV-2 infection responses. Jiang B, Schmitt MJ, Rand U, Company C, Dramaretska Y, Grossmann M, Serresi M, Cicin-Sain L, Gargiulo G. Sci Adv. 2023 Jun 23;9(25):eadf4975. doi: 10.1126/sciadv.adf4975. Epub 2023 Jun 21. PubMed 37343108.
Backbone
  Vector backbone: Mammalian PiggyBac Expression Vector
  Backbone manufacturer: Vectorbuilder
  Backbone size w/o insert (bp): 6920
  Vector type: Synthetic Biology
  Selectable markers: Neomycin (select with G418)
Growth in bacteria
  Bacterial resistance: Ampicillin, 100 μg/mL
  Growth temperature: 37°C
  Growth strain: NEB Stable
  Copy number: High Copy
Gene/Insert
  Gene/Insert name: COVGT4_d2EGFP (alt name: COVGT4)
  Species: H. sapiens (human)
  Insert size (bp): 7675
  Cloning method: Unknown
Terms and licenses: Academic/Nonprofit Terms; Industry Terms: Not Available to Industry
Depositor comments: We used SARS-CoV-2 signature & transcription factor genes to design reporters that model infection response in epithelial cells (Blanko-Melo et al.,2020; Wyler et al.,2020; Lamers et al.,2020).
How to cite: pPB-Neo-COVGT4-d2EGFP was a gift from Gaetano Gargiulo (Addgene plasmid # 201449 ; http://n2t.net/addgene:201449 ; RRID:Addgene_201449)
