[The description below was written by a language model from this plasmid's Addgene catalogue record and pLannotate feature annotations shown in this document.]
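Description:
pPB-Neo-COVGT4-d2EGFP is a mammalian piggyBac transposon expression vector on a commercially built backbone, classed as a synthetic biology construct and designed as a fluorescent reporter for genetic tracing of the epithelial cell response to SARS-CoV-2. It is maintained in E. coli as a high-copy plasmid through a ColE1/pUC-type origin with ampicillin resistance (AmpR with its own bla promoter). It also carries an f1 origin and cloning-vector remnants, including lac promoter/operator elements, a lacZα fragment and T7 and T3 promoters.

The reporter unit is organised by Gateway recombination sites. The stretch between attB4 and attB1 (roughly 750 bp) occupies the position of the regulatory element and presumably holds the synthetic COVGT4 sequence, which the depositor says was designed from SARS-CoV-2 signature and transcription factor genes to model infection responses in epithelial cells. The annotation software labels only a short human CCNJL-like fragment in this region, and the record does not define the element's composition or any minimal promoter. Downstream, between attB1 and attB2, lies d2EGFP, an EGFP destabilised by a mouse ornithine decarboxylase degradation domain (half-life of about two hours), so fluorescence follows current rather than accumulated reporter activity. It is terminated by a rabbit β-globin polyadenylation signal. A separate CMV enhancer/promoter-driven NeoR cassette with a bGH poly(A) signal allows G418 selection of stably modified cells.

The piggyBac terminal repeats are not explicitly annotated, although a baculovirus-derived fragment spanning the origin may reflect transposon-flanking sequence. Stable integration would require a transposase supplied separately. The listed insert size equals the full 7,675 nt sequence, so it appears to describe the whole plasmid rather than the insert alone.
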