Features (pLannotate 1.2.2; 23 found; start..end, strand, type, name):
    316..336     +  protein_bind   attB4: mutant version of attB; core recombination site for the Gateway® BP reaction BP Clonase™
    337..432     -  CDS            CCNJL (fragment): CCNJL_HUMAN - Experimental evidence at protein level: Swiss-Prot protein existence level 1. From Homo sapiens (Human).
   1092..1112    +  protein_bind   attB1: mutant version of attB; core recombination site for the Gateway® BP reaction BP Clonase™
   1122..1967    +  CDS            d2EGFP: EGFP destabilized by fusion to residues 422-461 of mouse ornithine decarboxylase, giving an in vivo half-life of ~2 hours mammalian codon-optimized
   1968..1992    -  protein_bind   attB2: mutant version of attB; recombination site for the Gateway® BP reaction BP Clonase™
   1996..2064    +  CDS            HBB (fragment): HBB_PONPY - Experimental evidence at transcript level: Swiss-Prot protein existence level 2. Involved in oxygen transport from the lung to the various peripheral tissues. From Pongo pygmaeus (Bornean orangutan).
   2135..2190    +  polyA_signal   β-globin poly(A) signal: rabbit β-globin polyadenylation signal (Gil and Proudfoot, 1987)
   2545..2924    +  enhancer       CMV enhancer: human cytomegalovirus immediate early enhancer
   2925..3128    +  promoter       CMV promoter: human cytomegalovirus (CMV) immediate early promoter
   3161..3955    +  CDS            NeoR/KanR: aminoglycoside phosphotransferase from Tn5; aph(3')-II (or nptII); confers resistance to neomycin, kanamycin, and G418 (Geneticin®)
   3999..4223    +  polyA_signal   bGH poly(A) signal: bovine growth hormone polyadenylation signal
   4702..4720    -  promoter       T7 promoter: promoter for bacteriophage T7 RNA polymerase
   4723..4880    +  CDS            lacZα (fragment): LacZα fragment of β-galactosidase; lacZ fragment
   4885..5313    +  rep_origin     f1 ori (sequence partly withheld): f1 bacteriophage origin of replication; arrow indicates direction of (+) strand synthesis
   5366..5470    +  promoter       AmpR promoter: bla
   5471..6331    +  CDS            AmpR: β-lactamase; bla; confers resistance to ampicillin, carbenicillin, and related antibiotics
   6502..7090    +  rep_origin     ori: high-copy-number ColE1/pMB1/pBR322/pUC origin of replication
   7273..7365    +  CDS            lacI (fragment): lac repressor; lacI; The lac repressor binds to the lac operator to inhibit transcription in E. coli. This inhibition can be relieved by adding lactose or isopropyl-β-D-thiogalactopyranoside (IPTG).
   7378..7399    +  protein_bind   CAP binding site: CAP binding activates transcription in the presence of cAMP. E. coli catabolite activator protein
   7414..7444    +  promoter       lac promoter: promoter for the E. coli lac operon
   7452..7468    +  protein_bind   lac operator: The lac repressor binds to the lac operator to inhibit transcription in E. coli. This inhibition can be relieved by adding lactose or isopropyl-β-D-thiogalactopyranoside (IPTG). lac repressor encoded by lacI
   7513..7531    +  promoter       T3 promoter: promoter for bacteriophage T3 RNA polymerase
   7548..4       -  CDS            FP (fragment) (across the origin): FP25_NPVAC - Experimental evidence at protein level: Swiss-Prot protein existence level 1. From Autographa californica nuclear polyhedrosis virus (AcMNPV).
>Addgene plasmid #201449 | pPB-Neo-COVGT4-d2EGFP | addgene full sequence | sequence record 401006 | Addgene NGS Result
TTAACCCTAGAAAGATAGTCTGCGTAAAATTGACGCATGCATTCTTGAAATATTGCTCTCTCTTTCTAAA
TAGCGCGAATCCGTCGCTGTGCATTTAGGACATCTCAGTCGCCGCTTGGAGCTCCCGTGAGGCGTGCTTG
TCAATGCGGTAAGTGTCACTGATTTTGAACTATAACGACCGCGTGAGTCAAAATGACGCATGATTATCTT
TTACGTGACTTTTAAGATTTAACTCATACGATAATTATATTGTTATTTCATGTTCTACTTACGTGATAAC
TTATTATATATATATTTTCTTGTTATAGATATCATCAACTTTGTATAGAAAAGTTGGGCAGGAGAATTGC
TTGAACCCAGGAGGCGGAGGTAGCGGTGAGCTGAGATTGCACCACTGCACTCCAGCCTGGGCAATAAAAG
TGAAACTCCATCTCAAAAACAACCACACACACAGAGAAGAGAAAAGAGAAAAGAATAAGAAAGAATGGGA
AGCAAGGAGATGAAGGAGAGGAAGTCGTAGCTGGGAAGGGGACCAGGAAGTGGGTGTCAGGTCCAAGAGC
TGCTAGAAAGAAACGAAACTGAAAGCAGGGAATTTCCCAAGTTTGGGGAAGACAGGAACTGCAGCGCCCC
TCCCCGTTGGAACATTTGCTCTGAATTAAGAAGAAATGTTGTTATTTACATCTGACCTATTTTCTCTAGA
CCTCAGTGGTTTCCAGGACAACACACTGAGGTTTTGAAGGAGGGGTGCAAGGGGAAGTGCTGACTCATCT
TTTTTGCCACTCCCTTCCCACCCTGTCCCCAGAGGTTTTTCTGTCCCTTTATGTCTATGAACAAGTACAG
CTGAGGCCATCAGCACTGCACACACCTGGAACAGTCTTGTTAAAACAGGACCTCCCTAAAGGCCAAGAGC
TAAGGAAAGAGAAAGTGAAGGACTGAGCAGGCAGCTGAGCCAGAGGTCAGGCTGTAGTGGGGAGGCCAGA
AGGGGCGGGGACAGCCGGGATTGGGAGGGGAGAACAGCAGCGTGGGCGGCTGGCAGAGGCAGGGAAAGAC
CAGCAGAGAGGAAAGAGAAACTGGGAGAGGGAGGAAGGGAGCAAGTTTGTACAAAAAAGCAGGCTGCCAC
CATGGTGAGCAAGGGCGAGGAGCTGTTCACCGGGGTGGTGCCCATCCTGGTCGAGCTGGACGGCGACGTA
AACGGCCACAAGTTCAGCGTGTCCGGCGAGGGCGAGGGCGATGCCACCTACGGCAAGCTGACCCTGAAGT
TCATCTGCACCACCGGCAAGCTGCCCGTGCCCTGGCCCACCCTCGTGACCACCCTGACCTACGGCGTGCA
GTGCTTCAGCCGCTACCCCGACCACATGAAGCAGCACGACTTCTTCAAGTCCGCCATGCCCGAAGGCTAC
GTCCAGGAGCGCACCATCTTCTTCAAGGACGACGGCAACTACAAGACCCGCGCCGAGGTGAAGTTCGAGG
GCGACACCCTGGTGAACCGCATCGAGCTGAAGGGCATCGACTTCAAGGAGGACGGCAACATCCTGGGGCA
CAAGCTGGAGTACAACTACAACAGCCACAACGTCTATATCATGGCCGACAAGCAGAAGAACGGCATCAAG
GTGAACTTCAAGATCCGCCACAACATCGAGGACGGCAGCGTGCAGCTCGCCGACCACTACCAGCAGAACA
CCCCCATCGGCGACGGCCCCGTGCTGCTGCCCGACAACCACTACCTGAGCACCCAGTCCGCCCTGAGCAA
AGACCCCAACGAGAAGCGCGATCACATGGTCCTGCTGGAGTTCGTGACCGCCGCCGGGATCACTCTCGGC
ATGGACGAGCTGTACAAGAAGCTTAGCCATGGCTTCCCGCCGGAGGTGGAGGAGCAGGATGATGGCACGC
TGCCCATGTCTTGTGCCCAGGAGAGCGGGATGGACCGTCACCCTGCAGCCTGTGCTTCTGCTAGGATCAA
TGTGTAGACCCAGCTTTCTTGTACAAAGTGGTGATCCTCAGGTGCAGGCTGCCTATCAGAAGGTGGTGGC
TGGTGTGGCCAATGCCCTGGCTCACAAATACCACTGAGATCTTTTTCCCTCTGCCAAAAATTATGGGGAC
ATCATGAAGCCCCTTGAGCATCTGACTTCTGGCTAATAAAGGAAATTTATTTTCATTGCAATAGTGTGTT
GGAATTTTTTGTGTCTCTCACTCGGAAGGACATATGGGAGGGCAAATCATTTAAAACATCAGAATGAGTA
TTTGGTTTAGAGTTTGGCAACATATGCCCATATGCTGGCTGCCATGAACAAAGGTTGGCTATAAAGAGGT
CATCAGTATATGAAACAGCCCCCTGCTGTCCATTCCTTATTCCATAGAAAAGCCTTGACTTGAGGTTAGA
TTTTTTTTATATTTTGTTTTGTGTTATTTTTTTCTTTAACATCCCTAAAATTTTCCTTACATGTTTTACT
AGCCAGATTTTTCCTCCTCTCCTGACTACTCCCAGTCATAGCTGTCCCTCTTCTCTTATGGAGATCCCTC
GACCTGCAGCCCAAGCTTCGCGTTGACATTGATTATTGACTAGTTATTAATAGTAATCAATTACGGGGTC
ATTAGTTCATAGCCCATATATGGAGTTCCGCGTTACATAACTTACGGTAAATGGCCCGCCTGGCTGACCG
CCCAACGACCCCCGCCCATTGACGTCAATAATGACGTATGTTCCCATAGTAACGCCAATAGGGACTTTCC
ATTGACGTCAATGGGTGGAGTATTTACGGTAAACTGCCCACTTGGCAGTACATCAAGTGTATCATATGCC
AAGTACGCCCCCTATTGACGTCAATGACGGTAAATGGCCCGCCTGGCATTATGCCCAGTACATGACCTTA
TGGGACTTTCCTACTTGGCAGTACATCTACGTATTAGTCATCGCTATTACCATGGTGATGCGGTTTTGGC
AGTACATCAATGGGCGTGGATAGCGGTTTGACTCACGGGGATTTCCAAGTCTCCACCCCATTGACGTCAA
TGGGAGTTTGTTTTGGCACCAAAATCAACGGGACTTTCCAAAATGTCGTAACAACTCCGCCCCATTGACG
CAAATGGGCGGTAGGCGTGTACGGTGGGAGGTCTATATAAGCAGAGCTCTCTGGCTAACTAGAGAACCCA
CTGCGCCACCATGATTGAACAAGATGGATTGCACGCAGGTTCTCCGGCCGCTTGGGTGGAGAGGCTATTC
GGCTATGACTGGGCACAACAGACAATCGGCTGCTCTGATGCCGCCGTGTTCCGGCTGTCAGCGCAGGGGC
GCCCGGTTCTTTTTGTCAAGACCGACCTGTCCGGTGCCCTGAATGAACTGCAAGACGAGGCAGCGCGGCT
ATCGTGGCTGGCCACGACGGGCGTTCCTTGCGCAGCTGTGCTCGACGTTGTCACTGAAGCGGGAAGGGAC
TGGCTGCTATTGGGCGAAGTGCCGGGGCAGGATCTCCTGTCATCTCACCTTGCTCCTGCCGAGAAAGTAT
CCATCATGGCTGATGCAATGCGGCGGCTGCATACGCTTGATCCGGCTACCTGCCCATTCGACCACCAAGC
GAAACATCGCATCGAGCGAGCACGTACTCGGATGGAAGCCGGTCTTGTCGATCAGGATGATCTGGACGAA
GAGCATCAGGGGCTCGCGCCAGCCGAACTGTTCGCCAGGCTCAAGGCGAGCATGCCCGACGGCGAGGATC
TCGTCGTGACCCATGGCGATGCCTGCTTGCCGAATATCATGGTGGAAAATGGCCGCTTTTCTGGATTCAT
CGACTGTGGCCGGCTGGGTGTGGCGGACCGCTATCAGGACATAGCGTTGGCTACCCGTGATATTGCTGAA
GAGCTTGGCGGCGAATGGGCTGACCGCTTCCTCGTGCTTTACGGTATCGCCGCTCCCGATTCGCAGCGCA
TCGCCTTCTATCGCCTTCTTGACGAGTTCTTCTGACTCGAGTCTAGAGGGCCCGTTTAAACCCGCTGATC
AGCCTCGACTGTGCCTTCTAGTTGCCAGCCATCTGTTGTTTGCCCCTCCCCCGTGCCTTCCTTGACCCTG
GAAGGTGCCACTCCCACTGTCCTTTCCTAATAAAATGAGGAAATTGCATCGCATTGTCTGAGTAGGTGTC
ATTCTATTCTGGGGGGTGGGGTGGGGCAGGACAGCAAGGGGGAGGATTGGGAAGACAATAGCAGGCATGC
TGGGGATGCGGTGGGCTCTATGGCTCGAGTTAATTAACGAGAGCATAATATTGATATGTGCCAAAGTTGT
TTCTGACTGACTAATAAGTATAATTTGTTTCTATTATGTATAGGTTAAGCTAATTACTTATTTTATAATA
CAACATGACTGTTTTTAAAGTACAAAATAAGTTTATTTTTGTAAAAGAGAGAATGTTTAAAAGTTTTGTT
ACTTTATAGAAGAAATTTTGAGTTTTTGTTTTTTTTTAATAAATAAATAAACATAAATAAATTGTTTGTT
GAATTTATTATTAGTATGTAAGTGTAAATATAATAAAACTTAATATCTATTCAAATTAATAAATAAACCT
CGATATACAGACCGATAAAACACATGCGTCAATTTTACGCATGATTATCTTTAACGTACGTCACAATATG
ATTATCTTTCTAGGGTTAAATAATAGTTTCTAATTTTTTTATTATTCAGCCTGCTGTCGTGAATACCGAG
CTCCAATTCGCCCTATAGTGAGTCGTATTACAATTCACTGGCCGTCGTTTTACAACGTCGTGACTGGGAA
AACCCTGGCGTTACCCAACTTAATCGCCTTGCAGCACATCCCCCTTTCGCCAGCTGGCGTAATAGCGAAG
AGGCCCGCACCGATCGCCCTTCCCAACAGTTGCGCAGCCTGAATGGCGAATGGG
[124 nt withheld, positions 4885-5008]
C
[91 nt withheld, positions 5010-5100]
A
[49 nt withheld, positions 5102-5150]
CCTTTGACGTTGGAGTCCACGTTCTTT
[37 nt withheld, positions 5178-5214]
ACCCTATCTCGGTCTATTCTTTTGATTTATAAGGGATTTTGCCGATTTCGGCCTATTGGTTAAAAAATGA
GCTGATTTAACAAAAATTTAACGCGAATTTTAACAAAATATTAACGCTTACAATTTAGGTGGCACTTTTC
GGGGAAATGTGCGCGGAACCCCTATTTGTTTATTTTTCTAAATACATTCAAATATGTATCCGCTCATGAG
ACAATAACCCTGATAAATGCTTCAATAATATTGAAAAAGGAAGAGTATGAGTATTCAACATTTCCGTGTC
GCCCTTATTCCCTTTTTTGCGGCATTTTGCCTTCCTGTTTTTGCTCACCCAGAAACGCTGGTGAAAGTAA
AAGATGCTGAAGATCAGTTGGGTGCACGAGTGGGTTACATCGAACTGGATCTCAACAGCGGTAAGATCCT
TGAGAGTTTTCGCCCCGAAGAACGTTTTCCAATGATGAGCACTTTTAAAGTTCTGCTATGTGGCGCGGTA
TTATCCCGTATTGACGCCGGGCAAGAGCAACTCGGTCGCCGCATACACTATTCTCAGAATGACTTGGTTG
AGTACTCACCAGTCACAGAAAAGCATCTTACGGATGGCATGACAGTAAGAGAATTATGCAGTGCTGCCAT
AACCATGAGTGATAACACTGCGGCCAACTTACTTCTGACAACGATCGGAGGACCGAAGGAGCTAACCGCT
TTTTTGCACAACATGGGGGATCATGTAACTCGCCTTGATCGTTGGGAACCGGAGCTGAATGAAGCCATAC
CAAACGACGAGCGTGACACCACGATGCCTGTAGCAATGGCAACAACGTTGCGCAAACTATTAACTGGCGA
ACTACTTACTCTAGCTTCCCGGCAACAATTAATAGACTGGATGGAGGCGGATAAAGTTGCAGGACCACTT
CTGCGCTCGGCCCTTCCGGCTGGCTGGTTTATTGCTGATAAATCTGGAGCCGGTGAGCGTGGGTCTCGCG
GTATCATTGCAGCACTGGGGCCAGATGGTAAGCCCTCCCGTATCGTAGTTATCTACACGACGGGGAGTCA
GGCAACTATGGATGAACGAAATAGACAGATCGCTGAGATAGGTGCCTCACTGATTAAGCATTGGTAACTG
TCAGACCAAGTTTACTCATATATACTTTAGATTGATTTAAAACTTCATTTTTAATTTAAAAGGATCTAGG
TGAAGATCCTTTTTGATAATCTCATGACCAAAATCCCTTAACGTGAGTTTTCGTTCCACTGAGCGTCAGA
CCCCGTAGAAAAGATCAAAGGATCTTCTTGAGATCCTTTTTTTCTGCGCGTAATCTGCTGCTTGCAAACA
AAAAAACCACCGCTACCAGCGGTGGTTTGTTTGCCGGATCAAGAGCTACCAACTCTTTTTCCGAAGGTAA
CTGGCTTCAGCAGAGCGCAGATACCAAATACTGTTCTTCTAGTGTAGCCGTAGTTAGGCCACCACTTCAA
GAACTCTGTAGCACCGCCTACATACCTCGCTCTGCTAATCCTGTTACCAGTGGCTGCTGCCAGTGGCGAT
AAGTCGTGTCTTACCGGGTTGGACTCAAGACGATAGTTACCGGATAAGGCGCAGCGGTCGGGCTGAACGG
GGGGTTCGTGCACACAGCCCAGCTTGGAGCGAACGACCTACACCGAACTGAGATACCTACAGCGTGAGCT
ATGAGAAAGCGCCACGCTTCCCGAAGGGAGAAAGGCGGACAGGTATCCGGTAAGCGGCAGGGTCGGAACA
GGAGAGCGCACGAGGGAGCTTCCAGGGGGAAACGCCTGGTATCTTTATAGTCCTGTCGGGTTTCGCCACC
TCTGACTTGAGCGTCGATTTTTGTGATGCTCGTCAGGGGGGCGGAGCCTATGGAAAAACGCCAGCAACGC
GGCCTTTTTACGGTTCCTGGCCTTTTGCTGGCCTTTTGCTCACATGTTCTTTCCTGCGTTATCCCCTGAT
TCTGTGGATAACCGTATTACCGCCTTTGAGTGAGCTGATACCGCTCGCCGCAGCCGAACGACCGAGCGCA
GCGAGTCAGTGAGCGAGGAAGCGGAAGAGCGCCCAATACGCAAACCGCCTCTCCCCGCGCGTTGGCCGAT
TCATTAATGCAGCTGGCACGACAGGTTTCCCGACTGGAAAGCGGGCAGTGAGCGCAACGCAATTAATGTG
AGTTAGCTCACTCATTAGGCACCCCAGGCTTTACACTTTATGCTTCCGGCTCGTATGTTGTGTGGAATTG
TGAGCGGATAACAATTTCACACAGGAAACAGCTATGACCATGATTACGCCAAGCTCGAAATTAACCCTCA
CTAAAGGGAACAAAAGCTGGTACCTCGCGCGACTTGGTTTGCCATTCTTTAGCGCGCGTCGCGTCACACA
GCTTGGCCACAATGTGGTTTTTGTCAAACGAAGATTCTATGACGTGTTTAAAGTTTAGGTCGAGTAAAGC
GCAAATCTTTT
