>Addgene plasmid #201449 | pPB-Neo-COVGT4-d2EGFP | depositor partial sequence | sequence record 390602 | COVGT4
GGCAGGAGAATTGCTTGAACCCAGGAGGCGGAGGTAGCGGTGAGCTGAGATTGCACCACTGCACTCCAGC
CTGGGCAATAAAAGTGAAACTCCATCTCAAAAACAACCACACACACAGAGAAGAGAAAAGAGAAAAGAAT
AAGAAAGAATGGGAAGCAAGGAGATGAAGGAGAGGAAGTCGTAGCTGGGAAGGGGACCAGGAAGTGGGTG
TCAGGTCCAAGAGCTGCTAGAAAGAAACGAAACTGAAAGCAGGGAATTTCCCAAGTTTGGGGAAGACAGG
AACTGCAGCGCCCCTCCCCGTTGGAACATTTGCTCTGAATTAAGAAGAAATGTTGTTATTTACATCTGAC
CTATTTTCTCTAGACCTCAGTGGTTTCCAGGACAACACACTGAGGTTTTGAAGGAGGGGTGCAAGGGGAA
GTGCTGACTCATCTTTTTTGCCACTCCCTTCCCACCCTGTCCCCAGAGGTTTTTCTGTCCCTTTATGTCT
ATGAACAAGTACAGCTGAGGCCATCAGCACTGCACACACCTGGAACAGTCTTGTTAAAACAGGACCTCCC
TAAAGGCCAAGAGCTAAGGAAAGAGAAAGTGAAGGACTGAGCAGGCAGCTGAGCCAGAGGTCAGGCTGTA
GTGGGGAGGCCAGAAGGGGCGGGGACAGCCGGGATTGGGAGGGGAGAACAGCAGCGTGGGCGGCTGGCAG
AGGCAGGGAAAGACCAGCAGAGAGGAAAGAGAAACTGGGAGAGGGAGGAAGGGAG
